Addgene plasmid #194188: pGL3-pSMANTIS_SMAD-FOS_Mutant
Purpose: Includes the promoter (1kb) of SMTS with mutated SMAD/FOS binding site
Depositing lab: Ralf Brandes & Matthias Leisegang. Depositing organization: Goethe-Universitaet Frankfurt am Main. Publication: Pleiotropic effects of laminar flow and statins depend on the Kruppel-like factor-induced lncRNA MANTIS. Leisegang MS, Bibli SI, Gunther S, Pfluger-Muller B, Oo JA, Hoper C, Seredinski S, Yekelchyk M, Schmitz-Rixen T, Schurmann C, Hu J, Looso M, Sigala F, Boon RA, Fleming I, Brandes RP. Eur Heart J. 2019 Aug 7;40(30):2523-2533. doi: 10.1093/eurheartj/ehz393. PubMed 31222221.
Backbone
  Vector backbone: pGL3
  Vector type: Luciferase
Growth in bacteria
  Bacterial resistance: Ampicillin, 100 μg/mL
  Growth temperature: 37°C
  Growth strain: DH5alpha
  Copy number: High Copy
Gene/Insert
  Gene/Insert name: SMANTIS promoter (1kb) (alt names: MANTIS promoter (1kb); AK125871 promoter (1kb))
  Species: H. sapiens (human)
  Mutation: mutated SMAD/FOS Site, Region 3-15nt of 1000nt
  Entrez Gene: SMANTIS (a.k.a. ANXA4-AS, n342419)
  Promoter: SMANTIS promoter (1kb), mutated
  Cloning method: Restriction Enzyme; 5′ cloning site Unknown (unknown if destroyed)
Terms and licenses: Academic/Nonprofit Terms; Industry Terms: Not Available to Industry
How to cite: pGL3-pSMANTIS_SMAD-FOS_Mutant was a gift from Ralf Brandes & Matthias Leisegang (Addgene plasmid # 194188 ; http://n2t.net/addgene:194188 ; RRID:Addgene_194188)
