[The description below was written by a language model from this plasmid's Addgene catalogue record and pLannotate feature annotations shown in this document.]
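Description:
pGL3-pSMANTIS_SMAD-FOS_Mutant is a firefly luciferase reporter plasmid built on the pGL3 backbone. It tests how a predicted SMAD/FOS binding site contributes to transcription of the human long non-coding RNA SMANTIS (also called MANTIS, AK125871 or ANXA4-AS). The insert is a 1 kb fragment of the human SMANTIS promoter in which the SMAD/FOS site, recorded as lying at nucleotides 3–15 of the 1000 nt fragment, has been mutated. The feature table does not annotate the promoter itself, but an unannotated stretch of roughly 1 kb lies directly upstream of the luc+ coding sequence, which is consistent with the insert sitting there and driving the enhanced firefly luciferase gene. The restriction sites used for cloning are not recorded.

Downstream of luc+ is an SV40 polyadenylation signal for transcript processing in mammalian cells. Upstream of the insert region, a synthetic poly(A) signal and the RNA polymerase II pause site from the human α2 globin gene limit read-through transcription from the backbone. This keeps the luciferase signal dependent on the cloned promoter. The plasmid is propagated in E. coli at high copy from a ColE1/pUC-type origin, with ampicillin selection provided by the β-lactamase gene and its promoter. An f1 origin is also present, which allows single-stranded DNA production. The short large T antigen, TcR and lacZα fragments in the annotation are non-functional backbone remnants.

The record implies use in transient transfection reporter assays, where luciferase output from this mutant would be compared with that from an unmutated promoter construct. The associated work concerns regulation of MANTIS by laminar flow, statins and Krüppel-like factors.
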