Features (pLannotate 1.2.2; 11 found; start..end, strand, type, name):
   1080..2732    +  CDS            luciferase: firefly luciferase; luc+; enhanced luc+ version of the luciferase gene
   2773..2894    -  polyA_signal   SV40 poly(A) signal: SV40 polyadenylation signal
   2917..2985    -  CDS            large T antigen (fragment): large T antigen from SV40 (simian virus 40)
   3001..3133    +  CDS            TcR (fragment): tetracycline efflux protein; tet; confers resistance to tetracycline
   3313..3901    -  rep_origin     ori: high-copy-number ColE1/pMB1/pBR322/pUC origin of replication
   4072..4932    -  CDS            AmpR: β-lactamase; bla; confers resistance to ampicillin, carbenicillin, and related antibiotics
   4933..5037    -  promoter       AmpR promoter: bla
   5064..5492    +  rep_origin     f1 ori (sequence partly withheld): f1 bacteriophage origin of replication; arrow indicates direction of (+) strand synthesis
   5524..5591    -  CDS            lacZα (fragment): LacZα fragment of β-galactosidase; lacZ fragment
   5650..5698    +  polyA_signal   poly(A) signal: synthetic polyadenylation signal
   5712..5803    +  misc_feature   pause site: RNA polymerase II transcriptional pause signal from the human α2 globin gene
>Addgene plasmid #194188 | pGL3-pSMANTIS_SMAD-FOS_Mutant | addgene full sequence | sequence record 381782 | Addgene NGS Result
GGTACCCTAGGTATAAGATATAGTAGAGCTTAATAAACATTTTCTATTATTGCTACGGTTGTTGTTACTG
TTAGCAACATTGAGGCTGAGTAAAATGAATTCTTTTTGGATAGAAAGATGGTCTCATGGTCAAGTGTTTT
TACCCAAATCTCAAGGAGATTCTAAATAGCAGCTAAGAACCAGGGGATACTTCTCTGGCCAAAAGTCTAC
TGAGACAAGGTCTTGGGGGCAGAGGCTAGGCCAGGTAGTTTGTGGTGCACATAGAATCACTGTACCTACC
CAGCATGAAGGTGTTGGCCCCCAAGGAGCTAACTGGAGGGTAGCATGCTGGAAGACACTACCAGTGTTAT
AGGAGGCAAAAAGAAATTATTTAGGTAGACATTTAGGGTAAAGTGAGTCCCCAGCAGAAAACTTTCCTTT
TAACAAAAAGCAGCTCAAAAATAGCTCCCTTTCTAACCACACACAGTTAAAAAAAATCACTTCTCTTCTA
ACAACAAGTAACCTGAAAGTTCAGGCTGTAAAATACAGATAAGACAGCTCAAGCACAGAAGAAGGGGTGG
AAGTCTCCTGGGTAATTGCCAAACTTCACACTTATACAATGGGCCCCAGTAAAACAGTGGGTCTTAATAA
GCACATTCCTTTCCCTTTAGGTGCACTAAGATAGAGAAACTAAAAGCAGACTCATGGGGCGGATGCCTGC
AGCTGCAAGAAGATGTATGGGAACAGACACAGAAACTCTCCCTCCCAGATAAGCAAGACAAAGAAACACA
GACTAAGAGTCAGCCTATGTGGTCAGGGAATGGGATAAAAGCTGATAAAAAAAATTCTGCTCTATATAGA
TAGCACACTTGGTCGCAGCTAAACCATCAGGCCCTAAGAGGATAAGACATCCCCTCCTCATGAGGCCCCT
CCTCCCTAGACCATTTATAAAAACCCTGACATTTTTACTACTGCTTAGCAACCTGCTCGGGACCCCTCTC
TGTGACTGTGAGCTGTTCTGTTCTTTTGCCTAGCTAGCCCGGGCTCGAGATCTGCGATCTAAGTAAGCTT
GGCATTCCGGTACTGTTGGTAAAGCCACCATGGAAGACGCCAAAAACATAAAGAAAGGCCCGGCGCCATT
CTATCCGCTGGAAGATGGAACCGCTGGAGAGCAACTGCATAAGGCTATGAAGAGATACGCCCTGGTTCCT
GGAACAATTGCTTTTACAGATGCACATATCGAGGTGGACATCACTTACGCTGAGTACTTCGAAATGTCCG
TTCGGTTGGCAGAAGCTATGAAACGATATGGGCTGAATACAAATCACAGAATCGTCGTATGCAGTGAAAA
CTCTCTTCAATTCTTTATGCCGGTGTTGGGCGCGTTATTTATCGGAGTTGCAGTTGCGCCCGCGAACGAC
ATTTATAATGAACGTGAATTGCTCAACAGTATGGGCATTTCGCAGCCTACCGTGGTGTTCGTTTCCAAAA
AGGGGTTGCAAAAAATTTTGAACGTGCAAAAAAAGCTCCCAATCATCCAAAAAATTATTATCATGGATTC
TAAAACGGATTACCAGGGATTTCAGTCGATGTACACGTTCGTCACATCTCATCTACCTCCCGGTTTTAAT
GAATACGATTTTGTGCCAGAGTCCTTCGATAGGGACAAGACAATTGCACTGATCATGAACTCCTCTGGAT
CTACTGGTCTGCCTAAAGGTGTCGCTCTGCCTCATAGAACTGCCTGCGTGAGATTCTCGCATGCCAGAGA
TCCTATTTTTGGCAATCAAATCATTCCGGATACTGCGATTTTAAGTGTTGTTCCATTCCATCACGGTTTT
GGAATGTTTACTACACTCGGATATTTGATATGTGGATTTCGAGTCGTCTTAATGTATAGATTTGAAGAAG
AGCTGTTTCTGAGGAGCCTTCAGGATTACAAGATTCAAAGTGCGCTGCTGGTGCCAACCCTATTCTCCTT
CTTCGCCAAAAGCACTCTGATTGACAAATACGATTTATCTAATTTACACGAAATTGCTTCTGGTGGCGCT
CCCCTCTCTAAGGAAGTCGGGGAAGCGGTTGCCAAGAGGTTCCATCTGCCAGGTATCAGGCAAGGATATG
GGCTCACTGAGACTACATCAGCTATTCTGATTACACCCGAGGGGGATGATAAACCGGGCGCGGTCGGTAA
AGTTGTTCCATTTTTTGAAGCGAAGGTTGTGGATCTGGATACCGGGAAAACGCTGGGCGTTAATCAAAGA
GGCGAACTGTGTGTGAGAGGTCCTATGATTATGTCCGGTTATGTAAACAATCCGGAAGCGACCAACGCCT
TGATTGACAAGGATGGATGGCTACATTCTGGAGACATAGCTTACTGGGACGAAGACGAACACTTCTTCAT
CGTTGACCGCCTGAAGTCTCTGATTAAGTACAAAGGCTATCAGGTGGCTCCCGCTGAATTGGAATCCATC
TTGCTCCAACACCCCAACATCTTCGACGCAGGTGTCGCAGGTCTTCCCGACGATGACGCCGGTGAACTTC
CCGCCGCCGTTGTTGTTTTGGAGCACGGAAAGACGATGACGGAAAAAGAGATCGTGGATTACGTCGCCAG
TCAAGTAACAACCGCGAAAAAGTTGCGCGGAGGAGTTGTGTTTGTGGACGAAGTACCGAAAGGTCTTACC
GGAAAACTCGACGCAAGAAAAATCAGAGAGATCCTCATAAAGGCCAAGAAGGGCGGAAAGATCGCCGTGT
AATTCTAGAGTCGGGGCGGCCGGCCGCTTCGAGCAGACATGATAAGATACATTGATGAGTTTGGACAAAC
CACAACTAGAATGCAGTGAAAAAAATGCTTTATTTGTGAAATTTGTGATGCTATTGCTTTATTTGTAACC
ATTATAAGCTGCAATAAACAAGTTAACAACAACAATTGCATTCATTTTATGTTTCAGGTTCAGGGGGAGG
TGTGGGAGGTTTTTTAAAGCAAGTAAAACCTCTACAAATGTGGTAAAATCGATAAGGATCCGTCGACCGA
TGCCCTTGAGAGCCTTCAACCCAGTCAGCTCCTTCCGGTGGGCGCGGGGCATGACTATCGTCGCCGCACT
TATGACTGTCTTCTTTATCATGCAACTCGTAGGACAGGTGCCGGCAGCGCTCTTCCGCTTCCTCGCTCAC
TGACTCGCTGCGCTCGGTCGTTCGGCTGCGGCGAGCGGTATCAGCTCACTCAAAGGCGGTAATACGGTTA
TCCACAGAATCAGGGGATAACGCAGGAAAGAACATGTGAGCAAAAGGCCAGCAAAAGGCCAGGAACCGTA
AAAAGGCCGCGTTGCTGGCGTTTTTCCATAGGCTCCGCCCCCCTGACGAGCATCACAAAAATCGACGCTC
AAGTCAGAGGTGGCGAAACCCGACAGGACTATAAAGATACCAGGCGTTTCCCCCTGGAAGCTCCCTCGTG
CGCTCTCCTGTTCCGACCCTGCCGCTTACCGGATACCTGTCCGCCTTTCTCCCTTCGGGAAGCGTGGCGC
TTTCTCATAGCTCACGCTGTAGGTATCTCAGTTCGGTGTAGGTCGTTCGCTCCAAGCTGGGCTGTGTGCA
CGAACCCCCCGTTCAGCCCGACCGCTGCGCCTTATCCGGTAACTATCGTCTTGAGTCCAACCCGGTAAGA
CACGACTTATCGCCACTGGCAGCAGCCACTGGTAACAGGATTAGCAGAGCGAGGTATGTAGGCGGTGCTA
CAGAGTTCTTGAAGTGGTGGCCTAACTACGGCTACACTAGAAGAACAGTATTTGGTATCTGCGCTCTGCT
GAAGCCAGTTACCTTCGGAAAAAGAGTTGGTAGCTCTTGATCCGGCAAACAAACCACCGCTGGTAGCGGT
GGTTTTTTTGTTTGCAAGCAGCAGATTACGCGCAGAAAAAAAGGATCTCAAGAAGATCCTTTGATCTTTT
CTACGGGGTCTGACGCTCAGTGGAACGAAAACTCACGTTAAGGGATTTTGGTCATGAGATTATCAAAAAG
GATCTTCACCTAGATCCTTTTAAATTAAAAATGAAGTTTTAAATCAATCTAAAGTATATATGAGTAAACT
TGGTCTGACAGTTACCAATGCTTAATCAGTGAGGCACCTATCTCAGCGATCTGTCTATTTCGTTCATCCA
TAGTTGCCTGACTCCCCGTCGTGTAGATAACTACGATACGGGAGGGCTTACCATCTGGCCCCAGTGCTGC
AATGATACCGCGAGACCCACGCTCACCGGCTCCAGATTTATCAGCAATAAACCAGCCAGCCGGAAGGGCC
GAGCGCAGAAGTGGTCCTGCAACTTTATCCGCCTCCATCCAGTCTATTAATTGTTGCCGGGAAGCTAGAG
TAAGTAGTTCGCCAGTTAATAGTTTGCGCAACGTTGTTGCCATTGCTACAGGCATCGTGGTGTCACGCTC
GTCGTTTGGTATGGCTTCATTCAGCTCCGGTTCCCAACGATCAAGGCGAGTTACATGATCCCCCATGTTG
TGCAAAAAAGCGGTTAGCTCCTTCGGTCCTCCGATCGTTGTCAGAAGTAAGTTGGCCGCAGTGTTATCAC
TCATGGTTATGGCAGCACTGCATAATTCTCTTACTGTCATGCCATCCGTAAGATGCTTTTCTGTGACTGG
TGAGTACTCAACCAAGTCATTCTGAGAATAGTGTATGCGGCGACCGAGTTGCTCTTGCCCGGCGTCAATA
CGGGATAATACCGCGCCACATAGCAGAACTTTAAAAGTGCTCATCATTGGAAAACGTTCTTCGGGGCGAA
AACTCTCAAGGATCTTACCGCTGTTGAGATCCAGTTCGATGTAACCCACTCGTGCACCCAACTGATCTTC
AGCATCTTTTACTTTCACCAGCGTTTCTGGGTGAGCAAAAACAGGAAGGCAAAATGCCGCAAAAAAGGGA
ATAAGGGCGACACGGAAATGTTGAATACTCATACTCTTCCTTTTTCAATATTATTGAAGCATTTATCAGG
GTTATTGTCTCATGAGCGGATACATATTTGAATGTATTTAGAAAAATAAACAAATAGGGGTTCCGCGCAC
ATTTCCCCGAAAAGTGCCACCTG
[124 nt withheld, positions 5064-5187]
C
[91 nt withheld, positions 5189-5279]
A
[49 nt withheld, positions 5281-5329]
CCTTTGACGTTGGAGTCCACGTTCTTT
[37 nt withheld, positions 5357-5393]
ACCCTATCTCGGTCTATTCTTTTGATTTATAAGGGATTTTGCCGATTTCGGCCTATTGGTTAAAAAATGA
GCTGATTTAACAAAAATTTAACGCGAATTTTAACAAAATATTAACGCTTACAATTTGCCATTCGCCATTC
AGGCTGCGCAACTGTTGGGAAGGGCGATCGGTGCGGGCCTCTTCGCTATTACGCCAGCCCAAGCTACCAT
GATAAGTAAGTAATATTAAGGTACGGGAGGTACTTGGAGCGGCCGCAATAAAATATCTTTATTTTCATTA
CATCTGTGTGTTGGTTTTTTGTGTGAATCGATAGTACTAACATACGCTCTCCATCAAAACAAAACGAAAC
AAAACAAACTAGCAAAATAGGCTGTCCCCAGTGCAAGTGCAGGTGCCAGAACATTTCTCTATCGATA
